Addgene plasmid #211095: pHTN-HaloTag_RAB7A:1-207
Purpose: Mammalian expression of full-length human RAB7A. N-terminal HaloTag.
Depositing lab: Cheryl Arrowsmith. Depositing organization: University of Toronto. Publication: A Target Class Ligandability Evaluation of WD40 Repeat-Containing Proteins. Ackloo S, Li F, Szewczyk M, Seitova A, Loppnau P, Zeng H, Xu J, Ahmad S, Arnautova YA, Baghaie AJ, Beldar S, Bolotokova A, Centrella PA, Chau I, Clark MA, Cuozzo JW, Dehghani-Tafti S, Disch JS, Dong A, Dumas A, Feng JA, Ghiabi P, Gibson E, Gilmer J, Goldman B, Green SR, Guie MA, Guilinger JP, Harms N, Herasymenko O, Houliston S, Hutchinson A, Kearnes S, Keefe AD, Kimani SW, Kramer T, Kutera M, Kwak HA, Lento C, Li Y, Liu J, Loup J, Machado RAC, Mulhern CJ, Perveen S, Righetto GL, Riley P, Shrestha S, Sigel EA, Silva M, Sintchak MD, Slakman BL, Taylor RD, Thompson J, Torng W, Underkoffler C, von Rechenberg M, Walsh RT, Watson I, Wilson DJ, Wolf E, Yadav M, Yazdi AK, Zhang J, Zhang Y, Santhakumar V, Edwards AM, Barsyte-Lovejoy D, Schapira M, Brown PJ, Halabelian L, Arrowsmith CH. J Med Chem. 2025 Jan 23;68(2):1092-1112. doi: 10.1021/acs.jmedchem.4c02010. Epub 2024 Nov 4. PubMed 39495097.
Backbone
  Vector backbone: pHTN-HaloTag
  Backbone manufacturer: Promega
  Vector type: Mammalian Expression
  Selectable markers: Neomycin (select with G418)
Growth in bacteria
  Bacterial resistance: Ampicillin, 100 μg/mL
  Growth temperature: 37°C
  Growth strain: DH5alpha
  Copy number: High Copy
Gene/Insert
  Gene/Insert name: RAB7A:M1-C207
  Species: H. sapiens (human)
  Insert size (bp): 621
  Mutation: wild type
  Entrez Gene: RAB7A (a.k.a. CMT2B, PRO2706, RAB7)
  Promoter: CMV
  Tag / fusion protein: HaloTag (N terminal on insert)
  Cloning method: Ligation Independent Cloning
  Sequencing primers: 5′ ACCTGATCGGCAGCGAGATC; 3′ CTTATCATGTCTGCTCGAAG
Resource information
  A portion of this plasmid was derived from a plasmid made by: Mammalian Gene Collection (BC013728)
Terms and licenses: Academic/Nonprofit Terms; Industry Terms: Not Available to Industry
Depositor comments: 5' Cloning Site: EcoR1 (not destroyed), 3' Cloning Site: Xba1 (not destroyed). N terminal tag: maeigtgfpfdphyvevlgermhyvdvgprdgtpvlflhgnptssyvwrniiphvapthrciapdligmgksdkpdlgyffddhvrfmdafiealgleevvlvihdwgsalgfhwakrnpervkgiafmefirpiptwdewpefaretfqafrttdvgrkliidqnvfiegtlpmgvvrpltevemdhyrepflnpvdreplwrfpnelpiagepanivalveeymdwlhqspvpkllfwgtpgvlippaeaarlakslpnckavdigpglnllqednpdligseiarwlstleisgepttedlyfqsdnaiasef.
How to cite: pHTN-HaloTag_RAB7A:1-207 was a gift from Cheryl Arrowsmith (Addgene plasmid # 211095 ; http://n2t.net/addgene:211095 ; RRID:Addgene_211095)
