[The description below was written by a language model from this plasmid's Addgene catalogue record and pLannotate feature annotations shown in this document.]
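Description:
pHTN-HaloTag_RAB7A:1-207 is a mammalian expression plasmid of about 6.75 kb, built on Promega's pHTN-HaloTag backbone, that produces full-length wild-type human RAB7A (residues M1 to C207, a 621 bp insert) fused to an N-terminal HaloTag. It is propagated in E. coli as a high-copy plasmid through a ColE1/pUC-type origin and is selected with ampicillin via the β-lactamase gene. A ColE1 cer site is also annotated, which helps keep the plasmid monomeric. For selection in mammalian cells, an SV40 enhancer/early promoter drives a neomycin phosphotransferase cassette that ends in a synthetic poly(A) signal and confers G418 resistance.

The expression unit begins with the CMV immediate-early enhancer and promoter, followed by a chimeric β-globin/immunoglobulin intron that generally improves transcript processing and expression. A T7 promoter sits just upstream of the open reading frame, so the fusion could in principle also be transcribed by T7 RNA polymerase. The coding region reads HaloTag, then a short linker carrying a TEV protease recognition site, then RAB7A, and an SV40 polyadenylation signal lies downstream. The insert was derived from a Mammalian Gene Collection clone and introduced by ligation-independent cloning, and the flanking EcoRI and XbaI sites are retained. Several small annotated fragments (SET1, T7 terminator, large T antigen, M13 ori, bom, tnpA) appear to be backbone remnants or partial matches rather than functional parts.

HaloTag is a modified bacterial dehalogenase that bonds covalently to chloroalkane ligands, which allows fluorescent labelling, capture or proximity-based assays of the tagged protein in cells, and the TEV site permits removal of the tag. RAB7A is a small GTPase that regulates endo-lysosomal trafficking. The record states the purpose only as mammalian expression of this fusion.
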