Features (pLannotate 1.2.2; 21 found; start..end, strand, type, name):
    140..517     +  enhancer       CMV enhancer: human cytomegalovirus immediate early enhancer
    519..718     +  promoter       CMV promoter: human cytomegalovirus (CMV) immediate early promoter
    857..989     +  intron         chimeric intron: chimera between introns from human β-globin and immunoglobulin heavy chain genes
   1033..1051    +  promoter       T7 promoter: promoter for bacteriophage T7 RNA polymerase
   1067..1957    +  CDS            HaloTag®: modified bacterial dehalogenase that forms covalent bonds with chloroalkane derivatives
   1970..1990    +  CDS            TEV site: tobacco etch virus (TEV) protease recognition and cleavage site
   2015..2635    +  CDS            RAB7A: RAB7A_HUMAN - Also known as RAB7. Experimental evidence at protein level: Swiss-Prot protein existence level 1. Small GTPase which cycles between active GTP-bound and inactive GDP-bound states. In its active state, binds to a variety of effector proteins playing a key role in the regulation of endo- lysosomal trafficking. Governs early-to-late endosomal maturation, microtubule minus-end as well as plus-end directed endosomal migration and positioning, and endosome-lysosome transport through different protein-protein interaction cascades. Plays a central role, not only in endosomal traffic, but
   2684..2709    +  CDS            SET1 (fragment): solubility-enhancement tag derived from T7 phage gene 10B
   2717..2733    +  terminator     T7 terminator (fragment): transcription terminator for bacteriophage T7 RNA polymerase
   2753..2874    -  polyA_signal   SV40 poly(A) signal: SV40 polyadenylation signal
   2897..2965    -  CDS            large T antigen (fragment): large T antigen from SV40 (simian virus 40)
   2970..3002    +  rep_origin     M13 ori (fragment): M13 bacteriophage origin of replication; arrow indicates direction of (+) strand synthesis
   3003..3054    -  misc_feature   bom (fragment): basis of mobility region from pBR322
   3119..3476    +  promoter       SV40 promoter: SV40 enhancer and early promoter
   3527..4318    +  CDS            neo: KKA2_KLEPN - Also known as kan, nptII. Experimental evidence at protein level: Swiss-Prot protein existence level 1. Resistance to kanamycin, neomycin, paromomycin, ribostamycin, butirosin and gentamicin B. From Klebsiella pneumoniae.
   4385..4433    +  polyA_signal   poly(A) signal: synthetic polyadenylation signal
   4454..4546    -  CDS            tnpA (fragment): TN5P_ECOLX - Also known as tnp. Experimental evidence at protein level: Swiss-Prot protein existence level 1. Mediates transposition of transposon Tn5 by a 'cut and paste' mechanism. First, the monomeric transposase binds the 19 bp inverted DNA repeats flanking the transposon. Then, dimerization of the DNA- bound transposase creates a synaptic DNA complex. After nicking of the first DNA strand, excision of the transposon proceeds through a series of intermediates. The transposase then mediates the insertion of the transposon at a new site by strand transfer. The activity of the wild- type tran
   4589..4693    +  promoter       AmpR promoter: bla
   4694..5554    +  CDS            AmpR: β-lactamase; bla; confers resistance to ampicillin, carbenicillin, and related antibiotics
   5712..6300    -  rep_origin     ori: high-copy-number ColE1/pMB1/pBR322/pUC origin of replication
   6416..6699    +  misc_feature   cer region: ColE1-derived recombination site that helps to maintain plasmids as monomers
>Addgene plasmid #211095 | pHTN-HaloTag_RAB7A:1-207 | addgene full sequence | sequence record 425981 | Addgene NGS Result
TCAATATTGGCCATTAGCCATATTATTCATTGGTTATATAGCATAAATCAATATTGGCTATTGGCCATTG
CATACGTTGTATCTATATCATAATATGTACATTTATATTGGCTCATGTCCAATATGACCGCCATGTTGGC
ATTGATTATTGACTAGTTATTAATAGTAATCAATTACGGGGTCATTAGTTCATAGCCCATATATGGAGTT
CCGCGTTACATAACTTACGGTAAATGGCCCGCCTGGCTGACCGCCCAACGACCCCCGCCCATTGACGTCA
ATAATGACGTATGTTCCCATAGTAACGCCAATAGGGACTTTCCATTGACGTCAATGGGTGGAGTATTTAC
GGTAAACTGCCCACTTGGCAGTACATCAAGTGTATCATATGCCAAGTCCGCCCCCTATTGACGTCAATGA
CGGTAAATGGCCCGCCTGGCATTATGCCCAGTACATGACCTTACGGGACTTTCCTACTTGGCAGTACATC
TACGTATTAGTCATCGCTATTACCATGGTGATGCGGTTTTGGCAGTACACCAATGGGCGTGGATAGCGGT
TTGACTCACGGGGATTTCCAAGTCTCCACCCCATTGACGTCAATGGGAGTTTGTTTTGGCACCAAAATCA
ACGGGACTTTCCAAAATGTCGTAATAACCCCGCCCCGTTGACGCAAATGGGCGGTAGGCGTGTACGGTGG
GAGGTCTATATAAGCAGAGCTGGTTTAGTGAACCGTCAGATCACTAGAAGCTTTATTGCGGTAGTTTATC
ACAGTTAAATTGCTAACGCAGTCAGTGCTTCTGACACAACAGTCTCGAACTTAAGCTGCAGAAGTTGGTC
GTGAGGCACTGGGCAGGTAAGTATCAAGGTTACAAGACAGGTTTAAGGAGACCAATAGAAACTGGGCTTG
TCGAGACAGAGAAGACTCTTGCGTTTCTGATAGGCACCTATTGGTCTTACTGACATCCACTTTGCCTTTC
TCTCCACAGGTGTCCACTCCCAGTTCAATTACAGCTCTTAAGGCTAGAGTATTAATACGACTCACTATAG
GGCTAGCAAAGCCACCATGGCAGAAATCGGTACTGGCTTTCCATTCGACCCCCATTATGTGGAAGTCCTG
GGCGAGCGCATGCACTACGTCGATGTTGGTCCGCGCGATGGCACCCCTGTGCTGTTCCTGCACGGTAACC
CGACCTCCTCCTACGTGTGGCGCAACATCATCCCGCATGTTGCACCGACCCATCGCTGCATTGCTCCAGA
CCTGATCGGTATGGGCAAATCCGACAAACCAGACCTGGGTTATTTCTTCGACGACCACGTCCGCTTCATG
GATGCCTTCATCGAAGCCCTGGGTCTGGAAGAGGTCGTCCTGGTCATTCACGACTGGGGCTCCGCTCTGG
GTTTCCACTGGGCCAAGCGCAATCCAGAGCGCGTCAAAGGTATTGCATTTATGGAGTTCATCCGCCCTAT
CCCGACCTGGGACGAATGGCCAGAATTTGCCCGCGAGACCTTCCAGGCCTTCCGCACCACCGACGTCGGC
CGCAAGCTGATCATCGATCAGAACGTTTTTATCGAGGGTACGCTGCCGATGGGTGTCGTCCGCCCGCTGA
CTGAAGTCGAGATGGACCATTACCGCGAGCCGTTCCTGAATCCTGTTGACCGCGAGCCACTGTGGCGCTT
CCCAAACGAGCTGCCAATCGCCGGTGAGCCAGCGAACATCGTCGCGCTGGTCGAAGAATACATGGACTGG
CTGCACCAGTCCCCTGTCCCGAAGCTGCTGTTCTGGGGCACCCCAGGCGTTCTGATCCCACCGGCCGAAG
CCGCTCGCCTGGCCAAAAGCCTGCCTAACTGCAAGGCTGTGGACATCGGCCCGGGTCTGAATCTGCTGCA
AGAAGACAACCCGGACCTGATCGGCAGCGAGATCGCGCGCTGGCTGTCGACGCTCGAGATTTCCGGCGAG
CCAACCACTGAGGATCTGTACTTTCAGAGCGATAACGCGATCGCTTCCGAATTCATGACCTCTAGGAAGA
AAGTGTTGCTGAAGGTTATCATCCTGGGAGATTCTGGAGTCGGGAAGACATCACTCATGAACCAGTATGT
GAATAAGAAATTCAGCAATCAGTACAAAGCCACAATAGGAGCTGACTTTCTGACCAAGGAGGTGATGGTG
GATGACAGGCTAGTCACAATGCAGATATGGGACACAGCAGGACAGGAACGGTTCCAGTCTCTCGGTGTGG
CCTTCTACAGAGGTGCAGACTGCTGCGTTCTGGTATTTGATGTGACTGCCCCCAACACATTCAAAACCCT
AGATAGCTGGAGAGATGAGTTTCTCATCCAGGCCAGTCCCCGAGATCCTGAAAACTTCCCATTTGTTGTG
TTGGGAAACAAGATTGACCTCGAAAACAGACAAGTGGCCACAAAGCGGGCACAGGCCTGGTGCTACAGCA
AAAACAACATTCCCTACTTTGAGACCAGTGCCAAGGAGGCCATCAACGTGGAGCAGGCGTTCCAGACGAT
TGCACGGAATGCACTTAAGCAGGAAACGGAGGTGGAGCTGTACAACGAATTTCCTGAACCTATCAAACTG
GACAAGAATGACCGGGCCAAGGCCTCGGCAGAAAGCTGCAGTTGCTGATGATCTAGATTTGGGCCCAATT
CCTGCAGGATTTTGCGGCCGCTTGCTGAGTTGGCTGCTGCCACCGCTGAGCAATAACTAGCATAACCCCT
TGGCCGCTTCGAGCAGACATGATAAGATACATTGATGAGTTTGGACAAACCACAACTAGAATGCAGTGAA
AAAAATGCTTTATTTGTGAAATTTGTGATGCTATTGCTTTATTTGTAACCATTATAAGCTGCAATAAACA
AGTTAACAACAACAATTGCATTCATTTTATGTTTCAGGTTCAGGGGGAGATGTGGGAGGTTTTTTTAAGC
AAGTAAAACCTCTACAAATGTGGTAAAATCGAATTTTAACAAAATATTAACGCTTACAATTTCCTGATGC
GGTATTTTCTCCTTACGCATCTGTGCGGTATTTCACACCGCATACGCGGATCTGCGCAGCACCATGGCCT
GAAATAACCTCTGAAAGAGGAACTTGGTTAGGTACCTTCTGAGGCGGAAAGAACCAGCTGTGGAATGTGT
GTCAGTTAGGGTGTGGAAAGTCCCCAGGCTCCCCAGCAGGCAGAAGTATGCAAAGCATGCATCTCAATTA
GTCAGCAACCAGGTGTGGAAAGTCCCCAGGCTCCCCAGCAGGCAGAAGTATGCAAAGCATGCATCTCAAT
TAGTCAGCAACCATAGTCCCGCCCCTAACTCCGCCCATCCCGCCCCTAACTCCGCCCAGTTCCGCCCATT
CTCCGCCCCATGGCTGACTAATTTTTTTTATTTATGCAGAGGCCGAGGCCGCCTCGGCCTCTGAGCTATT
CCAGAAGTAGTGAGGAGGCTTTTTTGGAGGCCTAGGCTTTTGCAAAAAGCTTGATTCTTCTGACACAACA
GTCTCGAACTTAAGGCTAGAGCCACCATGATTGAACAAGATGGATTGCACGCAGGTTCTCCGGCCGCTTG
GGTGGAGAGGCTATTCGGCTATGACTGGGCACAACAGACAATCGGCTGCTCTGATGCCGCCGTGTTCCGG
CTGTCAGCGCAGGGGCGCCCGGTTCTTTTTGTCAAGACCGACCTGTCCGGTGCCCTGAATGAACTGCAGG
ACGAGGCAGCGCGGCTATCGTGGCTGGCCACGACGGGCGTTCCTTGCGCAGCTGTGCTCGACGTTGTCAC
TGAAGCGGGAAGGGACTGGCTGCTATTGGGCGAAGTGCCGGGGCAGGATCTCCTGTCATCTCACCTTGCT
CCTGCCGAGAAAGTATCCATCATGGCTGATGCAATGCGGCGGCTGCATACGCTTGATCCGGCTACCTGCC
CATTCGACCACCAAGCGAAACATCGCATCGAGCGAGCACGTACTCGGATGGAAGCCGGTCTTGTCGATCA
GGATGATCTGGACGAAGAGCATCAGGGGCTCGCGCCAGCCGAACTGTTCGCCAGGCTCAAGGCGCGCATG
CCCGACGGCGAGGATCTCGTCGTGACCCATGGCGATGCCTGCTTGCCGAATATCATGGTGGAAAATGGCC
GCTTTTCTGGATTCATCGACTGTGGCCGGCTGGGTGTGGCGGACCGCTATCAGGACATAGCGTTGGCTAC
CCGTGATATTGCTGAAGAGCTTGGCGGCGAATGGGCTGACCGCTTCCTCGTGCTTTACGGTATCGCCGCT
CCCGATTCGCAGCGCATCGCCTTCTATCGCCTTCTTGACGAGTTCTTCTGAGCGGGACTCTGGGGTTCGA
AATGACCGACCAAGCGACGCCCAACCTGCCATCACGATGGCCGCAATAAAATATCTTTATTTTCATTACA
TCTGTGTGTTGGTTTTTTGTGTGAATCGATAGCGATAAGGATCCTCTTTGCGCTTGCGTTTTCCCTTGTC
CAGATAGCCCAGTAGCTGACATTCATCCGGGGTCAGCACCGTTTCTGCGGACTGGCTTTCTACGTAATGG
TTTCTTAGACGTCAGGTGGCACTTTTCGGGGAAATGTGCGCGGAACCCCTATTTGTTTATTTTTCTAAAT
ACATTCAAATATGTATCCGCTCATGAGACAATAACCCTGATAAATGCTTCAATAATATTGAAAAAGGAAG
AGTATGAGTATTCAACATTTCCGTGTCGCCCTTATTCCCTTTTTTGCGGCATTTTGCCTTCCTGTTTTTG
CTCACCCAGAAACGCTGGTGAAAGTAAAAGATGCTGAAGATCAGTTGGGTGCACGAGTGGGTTACATCGA
ACTGGATCTCAACAGCGGTAAGATCCTTGAGAGTTTTCGCCCCGAAGAACGTTTTCCAATGATGAGCACT
TTCAAAGTTCTGCTATGTGGCGCGGTATTATCCCGTATTGACGCCGGGCAAGAGCAACTCGGTCGCCGCA
TACACTATTCTCAGAATGACTTGGTTGAGTACTCACCAGTCACAGAAAAGCATCTTACGGATGGCATGAC
AGTAAGAGAATTATGCAGTGCTGCCATAACCATGAGTGATAACACTGCGGCCAACTTACTTCTGACAACT
ATCGGAGGACCGAAGGAGCTAACCGCTTTTTTGCACAACATGGGGGATCATGTAACTCGCCTTGATCGTT
GGGAACCGGAGCTGAATGAAGCCATACCAAACGACGAGCGTGACACCACGATGCCTGTAGCAATGGCAAC
AACGTTGCGCAAACTATTAACTGGCGAACTACTTACTCTAGCTTCCCGGCAACAATTAATAGACTGGATG
GAGGCGGATAAAGTTGCAGGACCACTTCTGCGCTCGGCCCTTCCGGCTGGCTGGTTTATTGCTGATAAAT
CTGGAGCCGGTGAGCGTGGGTCTCGCGGTATCATTGCAGCACTGGGGCCAGATGGTAAGCCCTCCCGTAT
CGTAGTTATCTACACGACGGGGAGTCAGGCAACTATGGATGAACGAAATAGACAGATCGCTGAGATAGGT
GCCTCACTGATTAAGCATTGGTAATTCGAAATGACCGACCAAGCGACGCCCAACCGGTATCAGCTCACTC
AAAGGCGGTAATACGGTTATCCACAGAATCAGGGGATAACGCAGGAAAGAACATGTGAGCAAAAGGCCAG
CAAAAGGCCAGGAACCGTAAAAAGGCCGCGTTGCTGGCGTTTTTCCATAGGCTCCGCCCCCCTGACGAGC
ATCACAAAAATCGACGCTCAAGTCAGAGGTGGCGAAACCCGACAGGACTATAAAGATACCAGGCGTTTCC
CCCTGGAAGCTCCCTCGTGCGCTCTCCTGTTCCGACCCTGCCGCTTACCGGATACCTGTCCGCCTTTCTC
CCTTCGGGAAGCGTGGCGCTTTCTCATAGCTCACGCTGTAGGTATCTCAGTTCGGTGTAGGTCGTTCGCT
CCAAGCTGGGCTGTGTGCACGAACCCCCCGTTCAGCCCGACCGCTGCGCCTTATCCGGTAACTATCGTCT
TGAGTCCAACCCGGTAAGACACGACTTATCGCCACTGGCAGCAGCCACTGGTAACAGGATTAGCAGAGCG
AGGTATGTAGGCGGTGCTACAGAGTTCTTGAAGTGGTGGCCTAACTACGGCTACACTAGAAGGACAGTAT
TTGGTATCTGCGCTCTGCTGAAGCCAGTTACCTTCGGAAAAAGAGTTGGTAGCTCTTGATCCGGCAAACA
AACCACCGCTGGTAGCGGTGGTTTTTTTGTTTGCAAGCAGCAGATTACGCGCAGAAAAAAAGGATTTCAA
GAAGATCCTTTGATCTTTTCTACGGGGTCTGACGCTCAGTGGAACGAAAACTCACGTTAAGGGATTTTGG
TCATGAGATTATCAAAAAGGATCTTCACCTAGATCCTTTTATAGTCCGGAAATACAGGAACGCACGCTGG
ATGGCCCTTCGCTGGGATGGTGAAACCATGAAAAATGGCAGCTTCAGTGGATTAAGTGGGGGTAATGTGG
CCTGTACCCTCTGGTTGCATAGGTATTCATACGGTTAAAATTTATCAGGCGCGATTGCGGCAGTTTTTCG
GGTGGTTTGTTGCCATTTTTACCTGTCTGCTGCCGTGATCGCGCTGAACGCGTTTTAGCGGTGCGTACAA
TTAAGGGATTATGGTAAATCCACTTACTGTCTGCCCTCGTAGCCATCGAGATAAACCGCAGTACTCCGGC
CACGATGCGTCCGGCGTAGAGGATCGAGATCT
