>Addgene plasmid #211095 | pHTN-HaloTag_RAB7A:1-207 | depositor partial sequence | sequence record 411670 | Insert sequence
ATGACCTCTAGGAAGAAAGTGTTGCTGAAGGTTATCATCCTGGGAGATTCTGGAGTCGGGAAGACATCAC
TCATGAACCAGTATGTGAATAAGAAATTCAGCAATCAGTACAAAGCCACAATAGGAGCTGACTTTCTGAC
CAAGGAGGTGATGGTGGATGACAGGCTAGTCACAATGCAGATATGGGACACAGCAGGACAGGAACGGTTC
CAGTCTCTCGGTGTGGCCTTCTACAGAGGTGCAGACTGCTGCGTTCTGGTATTTGATGTGACTGCCCCCA
ACACATTCAAAACCCTAGATAGCTGGAGAGATGAGTTTCTCATCCAGGCCAGTCCCCGAGATCCTGAAAA
CTTCCCATTTGTTGTGTTGGGAAACAAGATTGACCTCGAAAACAGACAAGTGGCCACAAAGCGGGCACAG
GCCTGGTGCTACAGCAAAAACAACATTCCCTACTTTGAGACCAGTGCCAAGGAGGCCATCAACGTGGAGC
AGGCGTTCCAGACGATTGCACGGAATGCACTTAAGCAGGAAACGGAGGTGGAGCTGTACAACGAATTTCC
TGAACCTATCAAACTGGACAAGAATGACCGGGCCAAGGCCTCGGCAGAAAGCTGCAGTTGC
